Addgene plasmid #193680: pMSCV puro PRDM14 ΔSET domain
Purpose: Constitutive retroviral expression of PRDM14
Depositing lab: William Hahn. Depositing organization: Dana-Farber Cancer Institute. Publication: YAP1 and PRDM14 converge to promote cell survival and tumorigenesis. Kim M, Ly SH, Xie Y, Duronio GN, Ford-Roshon D, Hwang JH, Sulahian R, Rennhack JP, So J, Gjoerup O, Talamas JA, Grandclaudon M, Long HW, Doench JG, Sethi NS, Giannakis M, Hahn WC. Dev Cell. 2022 Jan 24;57(2):212-227.e8. doi: 10.1016/j.devcel.2021.12.006. Epub 2022 Jan 5. PubMed 34990589.
Backbone
  Vector backbone: pMSCV puro
  Vector type: Retroviral
Growth in bacteria
  Bacterial resistance: Ampicillin, 100 μg/mL
  Growth temperature: 37°C
  Growth strain: DH5alpha
  Copy number: Low Copy
Gene/Insert
  Gene/Insert name: PRDM14
  Species: H. sapiens (human)
  Mutation: Deletion of SET domain
  Entrez Gene: PRDM14 (a.k.a. PFM11)
  Cloning method: Restriction Enzyme; 5′ cloning site Xho1 (not destroyed); 3′ cloning site EcoR1 (not destroyed)
  Sequencing primers: 5′ CCCTTGAACCTCCTCGTTCGACC; 3′ GAGACGTGCTACTTCCATTTGTC
Terms and licenses: Academic/Nonprofit Terms; Industry Terms: Not Available to Industry
How to cite: pMSCV puro PRDM14 ΔSET domain was a gift from William Hahn (Addgene plasmid # 193680 ; http://n2t.net/addgene:193680 ; RRID:Addgene_193680)
