[The description below was written by a language model from this plasmid's Addgene catalogue record and pLannotate feature annotations shown in this document.]
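Description:
pMSCV puro PRDM14 ΔSET domain is a gammaretroviral expression plasmid built on the pMSCV puro backbone, designed for constitutive expression of a human PRDM14 deletion mutant in mammalian cells after viral transduction. In bacteria it is maintained through a ColE1/pMB1-type origin and selected with ampicillin via the β-lactamase gene. The catalogue lists it as low copy, although the origin is annotated as a high-copy type. Scattered fragments of rop, bom, lacZα, TcR, lacI and the lac promoter/operator region are backbone remnants with no evident functional role.

The retroviral unit is flanked by 5′ and 3′ long terminal repeats from murine embryonic stem cell virus. It contains the MESV Ψ packaging signal and a truncated gag segment lacking its start codon, which together support encapsidation of the genomic RNA when gag, pol and env are supplied in trans by a packaging system. No separate promoter is annotated upstream of the insert, so it is presumably transcribed from the 5′ LTR. The insert was cloned between XhoI and EcoRI sites and encodes PRDM14 with its SET domain deleted, consistent with the annotation of the coding region as a PRDM14 fragment. Short matches to FLAG and HA epitope sequences sit immediately before and after the open reading frame. These suggest N-terminal FLAG and C-terminal HA tagging, probably single copies, though the catalogue entry does not mention tags. Downstream, a mouse PGK promoter drives puromycin N-acetyltransferase, allowing selection of stably transduced cells.

PRDM14 is a transcription factor linked to pluripotency and germ cell development. This mutant is suited to testing whether the SET domain is required for PRDM14 activity, and the associated study concerns cell survival and tumorigenesis.
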