Features (pLannotate 1.2.2; 21 found; start..end, strand, type, name):
    171..1031    -  CDS            AmpR: β-lactamase; bla; confers resistance to ampicillin, carbenicillin, and related antibiotics
   1032..1136    -  promoter       AmpR promoter: bla
   1231..1266    +  CDS            rop (fragment): Rop protein, which maintains plasmids at low copy number; rop
   1368..1467    +  misc_feature   bom (fragment): basis of mobility region from pBR322
   1473..1622    -  CDS            lacZα (fragment): LacZα fragment of β-galactosidase; lacZ fragment
   1622..1823    -  CDS            TcR (fragment): tetracycline efflux protein; tet; confers resistance to tetracycline
   1824..1922    +  CDS            env (fragment): murine leukemia virus gPr80 envelope polyprotein precursor; env; proteolytically cleaved into gp70SU and p15TM subunits
   1964..2480    +  LTR            5' LTR: 5' long terminal repeat from murine embryonic stem cell virus
   2544..2885    +  misc_feature   MESV Ψ: packaging signal of murine embryonic stem cell virus
   2952..3368    +  CDS            gag (truncated): truncated Moloney murine leukemia virus (MMLV) gag gene lacking the start codon
   3395..3415    +  CDS            3xFLAG (fragment): three tandem FLAG® epitope tags
   3420..4781    +  CDS            PRDM14 (fragment): PRD14_HUMAN - Experimental evidence at protein level: Swiss-Prot protein existence level 1. Transcription factor that has both positive and negative roles on transcription. Required for the maintenance of embryonic stem cell identity and the reacquisition of pluripotency in somatic cells. May play an essential role in germ cell development at 2 levels: the reacquisition of potential pluripotency, including SOX2 up-regulation, and successful epigenetic reprogramming, characterized by EHMT1 repression. Its association with CBFA2T2 is required for the functions in pluripotency and germ cell forma
   4782..4810    +  CDS            3xHA (fragment): three tandem HA epitope tags
   4822..5321    +  promoter       PGK promoter: mouse phosphoglycerate kinase 1 promoter
   5342..5941    +  CDS            PuroR: puromycin N-acetyltransferase; pac from Streptomyces alboniger; confers resistance to puromycin
   6041..6555    +  LTR            3' LTR: 3' long terminal repeat from murine embryonic stem cell virus
   6717..6733    -  protein_bind   lac operator: The lac repressor binds to the lac operator to inhibit transcription in E. coli. This inhibition can be relieved by adding lactose or isopropyl-β-D-thiogalactopyranoside (IPTG). lac repressor encoded by lacI
   6741..6771    -  promoter       lac promoter: promoter for the E. coli lac operon
   6786..6807    -  protein_bind   CAP binding site: CAP binding activates transcription in the presence of cAMP. E. coli catabolite activator protein
   6820..6912    -  CDS            lacI (fragment): lac repressor; lacI; The lac repressor binds to the lac operator to inhibit transcription in E. coli. This inhibition can be relieved by adding lactose or isopropyl-β-D-thiogalactopyranoside (IPTG).
   7095..7683    -  rep_origin     ori: high-copy-number ColE1/pMB1/pBR322/pUC origin of replication
>Addgene plasmid #193680 | pMSCV puro PRDM14 ΔSET domain | addgene full sequence | sequence record 380323 | Addgene NGS Result
GAAGATCCTTTGATCTTTTCTACGGGGTCTGACGCTCAGTGGAACGAAAACTCACGTTAAGGGATTTTGG
TCATGAGATTATCAAAAAGGATCTTCACCTAGATCCTTTTAAATTAAAAATGAAGTTTTAAATCAATCTA
AAGTATATATGAGTAAACTTGGTCTGACAGTTACCAATGCTTAATCAGTGAGGCACCTATCTCAGCGATC
TGTCTATTTCGTTCATCCATAGTTGCCTGACTCCCCGTCGTGTAGATAACTACGATACGGGAGGGCTTAC
CATCTGGCCCCAGTGCTGCAATGATACCGCGAGACCCACGCTCACCGGCTCCAGATTTATCAGCAATAAA
CCAGCCAGCCGGAAGGGCCGAGCGCAGAAGTGGTCCTGCAACTTTATCCGCCTCCATCCAGTCTATTAAT
TGTTGCCGGGAAGCTAGAGTAAGTAGTTCGCCAGTTAATAGTTTGCGCAACGTTGTTGCCATTGCTACAG
GCATCGTGGTGTCACGCTCGTCGTTTGGTATGGCTTCATTCAGCTCCGGTTCCCAACGATCAAGGCGAGT
TACATGATCCCCCATGTTGTGCAAAAAAGCGGTTAGCTCCTTCGGTCCTCCGATCGTTGTCAGAAGTAAG
TTGGCCGCAGTGTTATCACTCATGGTTATGGCAGCACTGCATAATTCTCTTACTGTCATGCCATCCGTAA
GATGCTTTTCTGTGACTGGTGAGTACTCAACCAAGTCATTCTGAGAATAGTGTATGCGGCGACCGAGTTG
CTCTTGCCCGGCGTCAATACGGGATAATACCGCGCCACATAGCAGAACTTTAAAAGTGCTCATCATTGGA
AAACGTTCTTCGGGGCGAAAACTCTCAAGGATCTTACCGCTGTTGAGATCCAGTTCGATGTAACCCACTC
GTGCACCCAACTGATCTTCAGCATCTTTTACTTTCACCAGCGTTTCTGGGTGAGCAAAAACAGGAAGGCA
AAATGCCGCAAAAAAGGGAATAAGGGCGACACGGAAATGTTGAATACTCATACTCTTCCTTTTTCAATAT
TATTGAAGCATTTATCAGGGTTATTGTCTCATGAGCGGATACATATTTGAATGTATTTAGAAAAATAAAC
AAATAGGGGTTCCGCGCACATTTCCCCGAAAAGTGCCACCTGACGTCTAAGAAACCATTATTATCATGAC
ATTAACCTATAAAAATAGGCGTATCACGAGGCCCTTTCGTCTCGCGCGTTTCGGTGATGACGGTGAAAAC
CTCTGACACATGCAGCTCCCGGAGACGGTCACAGCTTGTCTGTAAGCGGATGCCGGGAGCAGACAAGCCC
GTCAGGGCGCGTCAGCGGGTGTTGGCGGGTGTCGGGGCTGGCTTAACTATGCGGCATCAGAGCAGATTGT
ACTGAGAGTGCACCATATGCGGTGTGAAATACCGCACAGATGCGTAAGGAGAAAATACCGCATCAGGCGC
CATTCGCCATTCAGGCTGCGCAACTGTTGGGAAGGGCGATCGGTGCGGGCCTCTTCGCTATTACGCCAGC
TGGCGAAAGGGGGATGTGCTGCAAGGCGATTAAGTTGGGTAACGCCAGGGTTTTCCCAGTCACGACGTTG
TAAAACGACGGCGCAAGGAATGGTGCATGCAAGGAGATGGCGCCCAACAGTCCCCCGGCCACGGGGCCTG
CCACCATACCCACGCCGAAACAAGCGCTCATGAGCCCGAAGTGGCGAGCCCGATCTTCCCCATCGGTGAT
GTCGGCGATATAGGCGCCAGCAACCGCACCTGTGGCGCCGGTGATGCCGGCCACGATGCGTCCGGCGTAG
AGGCGATTAGTCCAATTTGTTAAAGACAGGATATCAGTGGTCCAGGCTCTAGTTTTGACTCAACAATATC
ACCAGCTGAAGCCTATAGAGTACGAGCCATAGATAAAATAAAAGATTTTATTTAGTCTCCAGAAAAAGGG
GGGAATGAAAGACCCCACCTGTAGGTTTGGCAAGCTAGCTTAAGTAACGCCATTTTGCAAGGCATGGAAA
ATACATAACTGAGAATAGAGAAGTTCAGATCAAGGTTAGGAACAGAGAGACAGCAGAATATGGGCCAAAC
AGGATATCTGTGGTAAGCAGTTCCTGCCCCGGCTCAGGGCCAAGAACAGATGGTCCCCAGATGCGGTCCC
GCCCTCAGCAGTTTCTAGAGAACCATCAGATGTTTCCAGGGTGCCCCAAGGACCTGAAATGACCCTGTGC
CTTATTTGAACTAACCAATCAGTTCGCTTCTCGCTTCTGTTCGCGCGCTTCTGCTCCCCGAGCTCAATAA
AAGAGCCCACAACCCCTCACTCGGCGCGCCAGTCCTCCGATAGACTGCGTCGCCCGGGTACCCGTATTCC
CAATAAAGCCTCTTGCTGTTTGCATCCGAATCGTGGACTCGCTGATCCTTGGGAGGGTCTCCTCAGATTG
ATTGACTGCCCACCTCGGGGGTCTTTCATTTGGAGGTTCCACCGAGATTTGGAGACCCCTGCCCAGGGAC
CACCGACCCCCCCGCCGGGAGGTAAGCTGGCCAGCGGTCGTTTCGTGTCTGTCTCTGTCTTTGTGCGTGT
TTGTGCCGGCATCTAATGTTTGCGCCTGCGTCTGTACTAGTTAGCTAACTAGCTCTGTATCTGGCGGACC
CGTGGTGGAACTGACGAGTTCTGAACACCCGGCCGCAACCCTGGGAGACGTCCCAGGGACTTTGGGGGCC
GTTTTTGTGGCCCGACCTGAGGAAGGGAGTCGATGTGGAATCCGACCCCGTCAGGATATGTGGTTCTGGT
AGGAGACGAGAACCTAAAACAGTTCCCGCCTCCGTCTGAATTTTTGCTTTCGGTTTGGAACCGAAGCCGC
GCGTCTTGTCTGCTGCAGCGCTGCAGCATCGTTCTGTGTTGTCTCTGTCTGACTGTGTTTCTGTATTTGT
CTGAAAATTAGGGCCAGACTGTTACCACTCCCTTAAGTTTGACCTTAGGTCACTGGAAAGATGTCGAGCG
GATCGCTCACAACCAGTCGGTAGATGTCAAGAAGAGACGTTGGGTTACCTTCTGCTCTGCAGAATGGCCA
ACCTTTAACGTCGGATGGCCGCGAGACGGCACCTTTAACCGAGACCTCATCACCCAGGTTAAGATCAAGG
TCTTTTCACCTGGCCCGCATGGACACCCAGACCAGGTCCCCTACATCGTGACCTGGGAAGCCTTGGCTTT
TGACCCCCCTCCCTGGGTCAAGCCCTTTGTACACCCTAAGCCTCCGCCTCCTCTTCCTCCATCCGCCCCG
TCTCTCCCCCTTGAACCTCCTCGTTCGACCCCGCCTCGATCCTCCCTTTATCCAGCCCTCACTCCTTCTC
TAGGCGCCGGAATTAGATCTCTCGAGGCCACCATGGACTACAAAGACGATGACGACAAGATGGCTCTACC
CCGGCCAAGTGAGGCCGTGCCTCAGGACAAGGTGTGCTACCCGCCGGAGAGCAGCCCGCAGAACCTGGCC
GCGTACTACACGCCTTTCCCGTCCTATGGACACTACAGAAACAGCCTGGCCACCGTGGAGGAAGACTTCC
AACCTTTCCGGCAGCTGGAGGCCGCAGCGTCTGCTGCCCCCGCCATGCCCCCCTTCCCCTTCCGGATGGC
GCCTCCCTTGCTGAGCCCGGGTCTGGGCCTACAGAGGGAGCCTCTCTACGATCTGCCCTGGTACAGCAAG
CTGCCACCGTGGTACCCAATTCCCCACGTCCCCAGGGAAGTGCCGCCCTTCCTGAGCAGCAGCCACGAGT
ACGCGGGTGCCAGCAGTGAAGATCTGGGCCACCAAATCATTGGTGGCGACAACGAGAGTGGCCCGTGTTG
TGGACCTGACACTTTAATTCCACCGCCCCCTGCGGATGCTTCTCTGTTACCTGAGGGGCTGAGGACCTCC
CAGTTATTACCTTGCTCACCCAGCAAGCAGTCAGAGGATGGTCCCAAACCCTCCAACCAAGAAGGGAAGT
CCCCTGCTCGGTTCCAGTTCACGGAGGAGGACCTGCACTTCGTTCTGTACGGGGTCACTCCCAGCCTGGA
GCACCCAGCCAGCCTGCACCATGCGATTTCAGGCCTCCTGGTCCCCCCAGACAGCTCTGGATCTGATTCT
CTTCCTCAAACTCTGGATGAAGACTCCCTTCAACTTCCAGACTGCTATGAGAAATTTCTGGATATTCCTG
TGAGCCTTCAGGTCACAGAGCCGGGGAAGCAGCCATCTGGGCCCTCTGAAGAGTCTGCAGAAGGCTACAG
ATGTGAAAGATGTGGGAAGGTATTTACCTACAGATATTACAGAGATAAGCACCTCAAGTACACCCCCTGT
GTGGACAAGGGCGATAGGAAATTTCCCTGTTCTCTCTGCAAACGATCCTTTGAGAAGCGGGACCGGCTTC
GGATCCACATTCTTCATGTTCATGAGAAGCACCGGCCTCACAAGTGTTCTACATGTGGGAAATGTTTCTC
TCAGTCTTCCAGCCTAAACAAACACATGCGAGTCCACTCTGGAGACAGACCATACCAGTGTGTGTATTGT
ACTAAGAGGTTCACAGCCTCCAGCATACTCCGCACACACATCAGGCAGCACTCCGGGGAGAAGCCCTTCA
AATGCAAGTACTGTGGTAAATCTTTTGCATCCCATGCTGCCCATGACAGCCATGTCCGGCGTTCACGCAA
GGAGGACGATGGCTGCTCATGCAGCATCTGTGGGAAAATCTTCTCAGATCAAGAAACATTCTACTCCCAC
ATGAAGTTTCATGAAGACTACTACCCATACGATGTTCCAGATTACGCTTAGGAATTCTACCGGGTAGGGG
AGGCGCTTTTCCCAAGGCAGTCTGGAGCATGCGCTTTAGCAGCCCCGCTGGGCACTTGGCGCTACACAAG
TGGCCTCTGGCCTCGCACACATTCCACATCCACCGGTAGGCGCCAACCGGCTCCGTTCTTTGGTGGCCCC
TTCGCGCCACCTTCTACTCCTCCCCTAGTCAGGAAGTTCCCCCCCGCCCCGCAGCTCGCGTCGTGCAGGA
CGTGACAAATGGAAGTAGCACGTCTCACTAGTCTCGTGCAGATGGACAGCACCGCTGAGCAATGGAAGCG
GGTAGGCCTTTGGGGCAGCGGCCAATAGCAGCTTTGCTCCTTCGCTTTCTGGGCTCAGAGGCTGGGAAGG
GGTGGGTCCGGGGGCGGGCTCAGGGGCGGGCTCAGGGGCGGGGCGGGCGCCCGAAGGTCCTCCGGAGGCC
CGGCATTCTGCACGCTTCAAAAGCGCACGTCTGCCGCGCTGTTCTCCTCTTCCTCATCTCCGGGCCTTTC
GACCTGCAGCCCAAGCTTACCATGACCGAGTACAAGCCCACGGTGCGCCTCGCCACCCGCGACGACGTCC
CCAGGGCCGTACGCACCCTCGCCGCCGCGTTCGCCGACTACCCCGCCACGCGCCACACCGTCGATCCGGA
CCGCCACATCGAGCGGGTCACCGAGCTGCAAGAACTCTTCCTCACGCGCGTCGGGCTCGACATCGGCAAG
GTGTGGGTCGCGGACGACGGCGCCGCGGTGGCGGTCTGGACCACGCCGGAGAGCGTCGAAGCGGGGGCGG
TGTTCGCCGAGATCGGCCCGCGCATGGCCGAGTTGAGCGGTTCCCGGCTGGCCGCGCAGCAACAGATGGA
AGGCCTCCTGGCGCCGCACCGGCCCAAGGAGCCCGCGTGGTTCCTGGCCACCGTCGGCGTCTCGCCCGAC
CACCAGGGCAAGGGTCTGGGCAGCGCCGTCGTGCTCCCCGGAGTGGAGGCGGCCGAGCGCGCCGGGGTGC
CCGCCTTCCTGGAGACCTCCGCGCCCCGCAACCTCCCCTTCTACGAGCGGCTCGGCTTCACCGTCACCGC
CGACGTCGAGGTGCCCGAAGGACCGCGCACCTGGTGCATGACCCGCAAGCCCGGTGCCTGACGCCCGCCC
CACGACCCGCAGCGCCCGACCGAAAGGAGCGCACGACCCCATGCATCGATAAAATAAAAGATTTTATTTA
GTCTCCAGAAAAAGGGGGGAATGAAAGACCCCACCTGTAGGTTTGGCAAGCTAGCTTAAGTAACGCCATT
TTGCAAGGCATGGAAAATACATAACTGAGAATAGAGAAGTTCAGATCAAGGTTAGGAACAGAGAGACAGC
AGAATATGGGCCAAACAGGATATCTGTGGTAAGCAGTTCCTGCCCCGGCTCAGGGCCAAGAACAGATGGT
CCCCAGATGCGGTCCCGCCCTCAGCAGTTTCTAGAGAACCATCAGATGTTTCCAGGGTGCCCCAAGGACC
TGAAATGACCCTGTGCCTTATTTGAACTAACCAATCAGTTCGCTTCTCGCTTCTGTTCGCGCGCTTCTGC
TCCCCGAGCTCAATAAAAGAGCCCACAACCCCTCACTCGGCGCGCCAGTCCTCCGATAGACTGCGTCGCC
CGGGTACCCGTGTATCCAATAAACCCTCTTGCAGTTGCATCCGACTTGTGGTCTCGCTGTTCCTTGGGAG
GGTCTCCTCTGAGTGATTGACTACCCGTCAGCGGGGGTCTTTCATGGGTAACAGTTTCTTGAAGTTGGAG
AACAACATTCTGAGGGTAGGAGTCGAATATTAAGTAATCCTGACTCAATTAGCCACTGTTTTGAATCCAC
ATACTCCAATACTCCTGAAATAGTTCATTATGGACAGCGCAGAAAGAGCTGGGGAGAATTGTGAAATTGT
TATCCGCTCACAATTCCACACAACATACGAGCCGGAAGCATAAAGTGTAAAGCCTGGGGTGCCTAATGAG
TGAGCTAACTCACATTAATTGCGTTGCGCTCACTGCCCGCTTTCCAGTCGGGAAACCTGTCGTGCCAGCT
GCATTAATGAATCGGCCAACGCGCGGGGAGAGGCGGTTTGCGTATTGGGCGCTCTTCCGCTTCCTCGCTC
ACTGACTCGCTGCGCTCGGTCGTTCGGCTGCGGCGAGCGGTATCAGCTCACTCAAAGGCGGTAATACGGT
TATCCACAGAATCAGGGGATAACGCAGGAAAGAACATGTGAGCAAAAGGCCAGCAAAAGGCCAGGAACCG
TAAAAAGGCCGCGTTGCTGGCGTTTTTCCATAGGCTCCGCCCCCCTGACGAGCATCACAAAAATCGACGC
TCAAGTCAGAGGTGGCGAAACCCGACAGGACTATAAAGATACCAGGCGTTTCCCCCTGGAAGCTCCCTCG
TGCGCTCTCCTGTTCCGACCCTGCCGCTTACCGGATACCTGTCCGCCTTTCTCCCTTCGGGAAGCGTGGC
GCTTTCTCATAGCTCACGCTGTAGGTATCTCAGTTCGGTGTAGGTCGTTCGCTCCAAGCTGGGCTGTGTG
CACGAACCCCCCGTTCAGCCCGACCGCTGCGCCTTATCCGGTAACTATCGTCTTGAGTCCAACCCGGTAA
GACACGACTTATCGCCACTGGCAGCAGCCACTGGTAACAGGATTAGCAGAGCGAGGTATGTAGGCGGTGC
TACAGAGTTCTTGAAGTGGTGGCCTAACTACGGCTACACTAGAAGAACAGTATTTGGTATCTGCGCTCTG
CTGAAGCCAGTTACCTTCGGAAAAAGAGTTGGTAGCTCTTGATCCGGCAAACAAACCACCGCTGGTAGCG
GTGGTTTTTTTGTTTGCAAGCAGCAGATTACGCGCAGAAAAAAAGGATCTCAA
